Addgene plasmid #183271: CROP_C9_Puro_AR
Purpose: All-in-One CRISPRko system with a guide RNA that targets AR gene
Depositing lab: Prashant Mali. Depositing organization: University of California, San Diego (UCSD). Publication: Integrated genome and tissue engineering enables screening of cancer vulnerabilities in physiologically relevant perfusable ex vivo cultures. Hu M, Lei XY, Larson JD, McAlonis M, Ford K, McDonald D, Mach K, Rusert JM, Wechsler-Reya RJ, Mali P. Biomaterials. 2022 Jan;280:121276. doi: 10.1016/j.biomaterials.2021.121276. Epub 2021 Dec 2. PubMed 34890975.
Backbone
  Vector backbone: CROPseq
  Vector type: Lentiviral
Growth in bacteria
  Bacterial resistance: Ampicillin, 100 μg/mL
  Growth temperature: 37°C
  Growth strain: NEB Stable
  Copy number: High Copy
Gene/Insert
  Gene/Insert name: AR
  gRNA/shRNA sequence: AGGGTACCACACATCAGGTG
  Species: Synthetic
  Cloning method: Gibson Cloning
Terms and licenses: Academic/Nonprofit Terms; Industry Terms: Not Available to Industry
How to cite: CROP_C9_Puro_AR was a gift from Prashant Mali (Addgene plasmid # 183271 ; http://n2t.net/addgene:183271 ; RRID:Addgene_183271)
