[The description below was written by a language model from this plasmid's Addgene catalogue record and pLannotate feature annotations shown in this document.]
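Description:
CROP_C9_Puro_AR is an all-in-one lentiviral CRISPR knockout vector built on the CROPseq backbone, carrying both Streptococcus pyogenes Cas9 and a single guide RNA directed against the AR gene. It is propagated in E. coli as a high-copy plasmid through a ColE1/pUC-type origin with ampicillin selection (AmpR). The backbone also retains an f1 origin, an SV40 origin and poly(A) signal, and remnants of a lac cloning region flanked by T3 and T7 promoters.

The viral portion has a third-generation layout. An RSV promoter drives a truncated HIV-1 5' LTR, followed by the Ψ packaging signal with a gag fragment, the RRE for Rev-dependent export of the genomic RNA, and the cPPT/CTS. Downstream, an EF-1α core promoter drives Cas9, followed in the same orientation by a puromycin N-acetyltransferase coding sequence and a WPRE that enhances transcript expression. The gap between Cas9 and PuroR is unannotated, so the record does not state how the two are linked, though their arrangement suggests a single transcript that permits puromycin selection of transduced cells. The human U6 promoter, guide and gRNA scaffold sit after the WPRE, immediately upstream of the annotated 3' LTR segment. This placement is characteristic of the CROPseq design, in which the guide cassette lies within the 3' LTR, is copied during reverse transcription, and is also included in the polyadenylated Pol II transcript, allowing guide identity to be read from mRNA sequencing.

According to the record, the construct serves as a single-vector system for AR knockout, and the associated publication concerns screening of cancer vulnerabilities in perfusable ex vivo cultures.
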