Features (pLannotate 1.2.2; 30 found; start..end, strand, type, name):
     47..65      +  promoter       T3 promoter: promoter for bacteriophage T3 RNA polymerase
     93..319     +  promoter       RSV promoter: Rous sarcoma virus enhancer/promoter
    320..500     +  LTR            5' LTR (truncated): truncated 5' long terminal repeat (LTR) from HIV-1
    547..672     +  misc_feature   HIV-1 Ψ: packaging signal of human immunodeficiency virus type 1
    656..1019    +  CDS            HIV-1 gag (fragment): gag protein from human immunodeficiency virus 1; gag
   1165..1398    +  misc_feature   RRE: The Rev response element (RRE) of HIV-1 allows for Rev-dependent mRNA export from the nucleus to the cytoplasm.
   1808..1925    +  misc_feature   cPPT/CTS: central polypurine tract and central termination sequence of HIV-1
   1991..2057    +  CDS            small t antigen (fragment): SV40 (simian virus 40) small t antigen
   2071..2088    +  CDS            small t antigen (fragment): SV40 (simian virus 40) small t antigen
   2114..2325    +  promoter       EF-1α core promoter: core promoter for human elongation factor EF-1α
   2350..6453    +  CDS            Cas9: Cas9 (Csn1) endonuclease from the Streptococcus pyogenes Type II CRISPR/Cas system generates RNA-guided double strand breaks in DNA
   6592..7191    +  CDS            PuroR (fragment): puromycin N-acetyltransferase; pac from Streptomyces; confers resistance to puromycin
   7207..7795    +  misc_feature   WPRE: woodchuck hepatitis virus posttranscriptional regulatory element
   7791..7901    +  CDS            nef (fragment): NEF_HV1LA - Experimental evidence at protein level: Swiss-Prot protein existence level 1. Extracellular Nef protein targets CD4(+) T-lymphocytes for apoptosis by interacting with CXCR4 surface receptors. From Human immunodeficiency virus type 1 group M subtype B (isolate Lai) (HIV-1).
   7921..7947    +  CDS            Rev (fragment): human immunodeficiency virus 1 (HIV-1) Rev protein; rev; enhances nuclear export of unspliced and incompletely spliced viral mRNAs
   7951..8191    +  promoter       U6 promoter: RNA polymerase III promoter for human U6 snRNA
   8221..8296    +  misc_RNA       gRNA scaffold: guide RNA scaffold for the Streptococcus pyogenes CRISPR/Cas9 system
   8349..8529    +  LTR            5' LTR (truncated): truncated 5' long terminal repeat (LTR) from HIV-1
   8607..8728    +  polyA_signal   SV40 poly(A) signal: SV40 polyadenylation signal
   8768..8903    +  rep_origin     SV40 ori: SV40 origin of replication
   8924..8942    -  promoter       T7 promoter: promoter for bacteriophage T7 RNA polymerase
   8950..9105    +  CDS            lacZα (fragment): LacZα fragment of β-galactosidase; lacZ fragment
   9110..9538    +  rep_origin     f1 ori (sequence partly withheld): f1 bacteriophage origin of replication; arrow indicates direction of (+) strand synthesis
   9591..9695    +  promoter       AmpR promoter: bla
   9696..10556   +  CDS            AmpR: β-lactamase; bla; confers resistance to ampicillin, carbenicillin, and related antibiotics
  10727..11315   +  rep_origin     ori: high-copy-number ColE1/pMB1/pBR322/pUC origin of replication
  11498..11590   +  CDS            lacI (fragment): lac repressor; lacI; The lac repressor binds to the lac operator to inhibit transcription in E. coli. This inhibition can be relieved by adding lactose or isopropyl-β-D-thiogalactopyranoside (IPTG).
  11603..11624   +  protein_bind   CAP binding site: CAP binding activates transcription in the presence of cAMP. E. coli catabolite activator protein
  11639..11669   +  promoter       lac promoter: promoter for the E. coli lac operon
  11673..4       +  protein_bind   lac operator (fragment) (across the origin): The lac repressor binds to the lac operator to inhibit transcription in E. coli. This inhibition can be relieved by adding lactose or isopropyl-β-D-thiogalactopyranoside (IPTG). lac repressor encoded by lacI
>Addgene plasmid #183271 | CROP_C9_Puro_AR | addgene full sequence | sequence record 362606 | Addgene NGS Result
AATTTCACACAGGAAACAGCTATGACCATGATTACGCCAAGCGCGCAATTAACCCTCACTAAAGGGAACA
AAAGCTGGAGCTGCAAGCTTAATGTAGTCTTATGCAATACTCTTGTAGTCTTGCAACATGGTAACGATGA
GTTAGCAACATGCCTTACAAGGAGAGAAAAAGCACCGTGCATGCCGATTGGTGGAAGTAAGGTGGTACGA
TCGTGCCTTATTAGGAAGGCAACAGACGGGTCTGACATGGATTGGACGAACCACTGAATTGCCGCATTGC
AGAGATATTGTATTTAAGTGCCTAGCTCGATACATAAACGGGTCTCTCTGGTTAGACCAGATCTGAGCCT
GGGAGCTCTCTGGCTAACTAGGGAACCCACTGCTTAAGCCTCAATAAAGCTTGCCTTGAGTGCTTCAAGT
AGTGTGTGCCCGTCTGTTGTGTGACTCTGGTAACTAGAGATCCCTCAGACCCTTTTAGTCAGTGTGGAAA
ATCTCTAGCAGTGGCGCCCGAACAGGGACTTGAAAGCGAAAGGGAAACCAGAGGAGCTCTCTCGACGCAG
GACTCGGCTTGCTGAAGCGCGCACGGCAAGAGGCGAGGGGCGGCGACTGGTGAGTACGCCAAAAATTTTG
ACTAGCGGAGGCTAGAAGGAGAGAGATGGGTGCGAGAGCGTCAGTATTAAGCGGGGGAGAATTAGATCGC
GATGGGAAAAAATTCGGTTAAGGCCAGGGGGAAAGAAAAAATATAAATTAAAACATATAGTATGGGCAAG
CAGGGAGCTAGAACGATTCGCAGTTAATCCTGGCCTGTTAGAAACATCAGAAGGCTGTAGACAAATACTG
GGACAGCTACAACCATCCCTTCAGACAGGATCAGAAGAACTTAGATCATTATATAATACAGTAGCAACCC
TCTATTGTGTGCATCAAAGGATAGAGATAAAAGACACCAAGGAAGCTTTAGACAAGATAGAGGAAGAGCA
AAACAAAAGTAAGACCACCGCACAGCAAGCGGCCGCTGATCTTCAGACCTGGAGGAGGAGATATGAGGGA
CAATTGGAGAAGTGAATTATATAAATATAAAGTAGTAAAAATTGAACCATTAGGAGTAGCACCCACCAAG
GCAAAGAGAAGAGTGGTGCAGAGAGAAAAAAGAGCAGTGGGAATAGGAGCTTTGTTCCTTGGGTTCTTGG
GAGCAGCAGGAAGCACTATGGGCGCAGCGTCAATGACGCTGACGGTACAGGCCAGACAATTATTGTCTGG
TATAGTGCAGCAGCAGAACAATTTGCTGAGGGCTATTGAGGCGCAACAGCATCTGTTGCAACTCACAGTC
TGGGGCATCAAGCAGCTCCAGGCAAGAATCCTGGCTGTGGAAAGATACCTAAAGGATCAACAGCTCCTGG
GGATTTGGGGTTGCTCTGGAAAACTCATTTGCACCACTGCTGTGCCTTGGAATGCTAGTTGGAGTAATAA
ATCTCTGGAACAGATTTGGAATCACACGACCTGGATGGAGTGGGACAGAGAAATTAACAATTACACAAGC
TTAATACACTCCTTAATTGAAGAATCGCAAAACCAGCAAGAAAAGAATGAACAAGAATTATTGGAATTAG
ATAAATGGGCAAGTTTGTGGAATTGGTTTAACATAACAAATTGGCTGTGGTATATAAAATTATTCATAAT
GATAGTAGGAGGCTTGGTAGGTTTAAGAATAGTTTTTGCTGTACTTTCTATAGTGAATAGAGTTAGGCAG
GGATATTCACCATTATCGTTTCAGAATCTTGAGACAAATGGCAGTATTCATCCACAATTTTAAAAGAAAA
GGGGGGATTGGGGGGTACAGTGCAGGGGAAAGAATAGTAGACATAATAGCAACAGACATACAAACTAAAG
AATTACAAAAACAAATTACAAAAATTCAAAATTTTCGGGTTTATTACAGGGACAGCAGAGATCCACTTTG
GCGCCGGCTCGAGGGGGCCCGGGTGCAAAGATGGATAAAGTTTTAAACAGAGAGGAATCTTTGCAGCTAA
TGGACCTTCTAGGTCTTGAAAGGAGTGGGAATTGGCTCCGTAGGTCTTGAAAGGAGTGGGAATTGGCTCC
GGTGCCCGTCAGTGGGCAGAGCGCACATCGCCCACAGTCCCCGAGAAGTTGGGGGGAGGGGTCGGCAATT
GATCCGGTGCCTAGAGAAGGTGGCGCGGGGTAAACTGGGAAAGTGATGTCGTGTACTGGCTCCGCCTTTT
TCCCGAGGGTGGGGGAGAACCGTATATAAGTGCAGTAGTCGCCGTGAACGTTCTTTTTCGCAACGGGTTT
GCCGCCAGAACACAGGACCGGTTCTAGAGCGCTGCCACCATGGACAAGAAGTACAGCATCGGCCTGGACA
TCGGCACCAACTCTGTGGGCTGGGCCGTGATCACCGACGAGTACAAGGTGCCCAGCAAGAAATTCAAGGT
GCTGGGCAACACCGACCGGCACAGCATCAAGAAGAACCTGATCGGAGCCCTGCTGTTCGACAGCGGCGAA
ACAGCCGAGGCCACCCGGCTGAAGAGAACCGCCAGAAGAAGATACACCAGACGGAAGAACCGGATCTGCT
ATCTGCAAGAGATCTTCAGCAACGAGATGGCCAAGGTGGACGACAGCTTCTTCCACAGACTGGAAGAGTC
CTTCCTGGTGGAAGAGGATAAGAAGCACGAGCGGCACCCCATCTTCGGCAACATCGTGGACGAGGTGGCC
TACCACGAGAAGTACCCCACCATCTACCACCTGAGAAAGAAACTGGTGGACAGCACCGACAAGGCCGACC
TGCGGCTGATCTATCTGGCCCTGGCCCACATGATCAAGTTCCGGGGCCACTTCCTGATCGAGGGCGACCT
GAACCCCGACAACAGCGACGTGGACAAGCTGTTCATCCAGCTGGTGCAGACCTACAACCAGCTGTTCGAG
GAAAACCCCATCAACGCCAGCGGCGTGGACGCCAAGGCCATCCTGTCTGCCAGACTGAGCAAGAGCAGAC
GGCTGGAAAATCTGATCGCCCAGCTGCCCGGCGAGAAGAAGAATGGCCTGTTCGGAAACCTGATTGCCCT
GAGCCTGGGCCTGACCCCCAACTTCAAGAGCAACTTCGACCTGGCCGAGGATGCCAAACTGCAGCTGAGC
AAGGACACCTACGACGACGACCTGGACAACCTGCTGGCCCAGATCGGCGACCAGTACGCCGACCTGTTTC
TGGCCGCCAAGAACCTGTCCGACGCCATCCTGCTGAGCGACATCCTGAGAGTGAACACCGAGATCACCAA
GGCCCCCCTGAGCGCCTCTATGATCAAGAGATACGACGAGCACCACCAGGACCTGACCCTGCTGAAAGCT
CTCGTGCGGCAGCAGCTGCCTGAGAAGTACAAAGAGATTTTCTTCGACCAGAGCAAGAACGGCTACGCCG
GCTACATTGACGGCGGAGCCAGCCAGGAAGAGTTCTACAAGTTCATCAAGCCCATCCTGGAAAAGATGGA
CGGCACCGAGGAACTGCTCGTGAAGCTGAACAGAGAGGACCTGCTGCGGAAGCAGCGGACCTTCGACAAC
GGCAGCATCCCCCACCAGATCCACCTGGGAGAGCTGCACGCCATTCTGCGGCGGCAGGAAGATTTTTACC
CATTCCTGAAGGACAACCGGGAAAAGATCGAGAAGATCCTGACCTTCCGCATCCCCTACTACGTGGGCCC
TCTGGCCAGGGGAAACAGCAGATTCGCCTGGATGACCAGAAAGAGCGAGGAAACCATCACCCCCTGGAAC
TTCGAGGAAGTGGTGGACAAGGGCGCTTCCGCCCAGAGCTTCATCGAGCGGATGACCAACTTCGATAAGA
ACCTGCCCAACGAGAAGGTGCTGCCCAAGCACAGCCTGCTGTACGAGTACTTCACCGTGTATAACGAGCT
GACCAAAGTGAAATACGTGACCGAGGGAATGAGAAAGCCCGCCTTCCTGAGCGGCGAGCAGAAAAAGGCC
ATCGTGGACCTGCTGTTCAAGACCAACCGGAAAGTGACCGTGAAGCAGCTGAAAGAGGACTACTTCAAGA
AAATCGAGTGCTTCGACTCCGTGGAAATCTCCGGCGTGGAAGATCGGTTCAACGCCTCCCTGGGCACATA
CCACGATCTGCTGAAAATTATCAAGGACAAGGACTTCCTGGACAATGAGGAAAACGAGGACATTCTGGAA
GATATCGTGCTGACCCTGACACTGTTTGAGGACAGAGAGATGATCGAGGAACGGCTGAAAACCTATGCCC
ACCTGTTCGACGACAAAGTGATGAAGCAGCTGAAGCGGCGGAGATACACCGGCTGGGGCAGGCTGAGCCG
GAAGCTGATCAACGGCATCCGGGACAAGCAGTCCGGCAAGACAATCCTGGATTTCCTGAAGTCCGACGGC
TTCGCCAACAGAAACTTCATGCAGCTGATCCACGACGACAGCCTGACCTTTAAAGAGGACATCCAGAAAG
CCCAGGTGTCCGGCCAGGGCGATAGCCTGCACGAGCACATTGCCAATCTGGCCGGCAGCCCCGCCATTAA
GAAGGGCATCCTGCAGACAGTGAAGGTGGTGGACGAGCTCGTGAAAGTGATGGGCCGGCACAAGCCCGAG
AACATCGTGATCGAAATGGCCAGAGAGAACCAGACCACCCAGAAGGGACAGAAGAACAGCCGCGAGAGAA
TGAAGCGGATCGAAGAGGGCATCAAAGAGCTGGGCAGCCAGATCCTGAAAGAACACCCCGTGGAAAACAC
CCAGCTGCAGAACGAGAAGCTGTACCTGTACTACCTGCAGAATGGGCGGGATATGTACGTGGACCAGGAA
CTGGACATCAACCGGCTGTCCGACTACGATGTGGACCATATCGTGCCTCAGAGCTTTCTGAAGGACGACT
CCATCGACAACAAGGTGCTGACCAGAAGCGACAAGAACCGGGGCAAGAGCGACAACGTGCCCTCCGAAGA
GGTCGTGAAGAAGATGAAGAACTACTGGCGGCAGCTGCTGAACGCCAAGCTGATTACCCAGAGAAAGTTC
GACAATCTGACCAAGGCCGAGAGAGGCGGCCTGAGCGAACTGGATAAGGCCGGCTTCATCAAGAGACAGC
TGGTGGAAACCCGGCAGATCACAAAGCACGTGGCACAGATCCTGGACTCCCGGATGAACACTAAGTACGA
CGAGAATGACAAGCTGATCCGGGAAGTGAAAGTGATCACCCTGAAGTCCAAGCTGGTGTCCGATTTCCGG
AAGGATTTCCAGTTTTACAAAGTGCGCGAGATCAACAACTACCACCACGCCCACGACGCCTACCTGAACG
CCGTCGTGGGAACCGCCCTGATCAAAAAGTACCCTAAGCTGGAAAGCGAGTTCGTGTACGGCGACTACAA
GGTGTACGACGTGCGGAAGATGATCGCCAAGAGCGAGCAGGAAATCGGCAAGGCTACCGCCAAGTACTTC
TTCTACAGCAACATCATGAACTTTTTCAAGACCGAGATTACCCTGGCCAACGGCGAGATCCGGAAGCGGC
CTCTGATCGAGACAAACGGCGAAACCGGGGAGATCGTGTGGGATAAGGGCCGGGATTTTGCCACCGTGCG
GAAAGTGCTGAGCATGCCCCAAGTGAATATCGTGAAAAAGACCGAGGTGCAGACAGGCGGCTTCAGCAAA
GAGTCTATCCTGCCCAAGAGGAACAGCGATAAGCTGATCGCCAGAAAGAAGGACTGGGACCCTAAGAAGT
ACGGCGGCTTCGACAGCCCCACCGTGGCCTATTCTGTGCTGGTGGTGGCCAAAGTGGAAAAGGGCAAGTC
CAAGAAACTGAAGAGTGTGAAAGAGCTGCTGGGGATCACCATCATGGAAAGAAGCAGCTTCGAGAAGAAT
CCCATCGACTTTCTGGAAGCCAAGGGCTACAAAGAAGTGAAAAAGGACCTGATCATCAAGCTGCCTAAGT
ACTCCCTGTTCGAGCTGGAAAACGGCCGGAAGAGAATGCTGGCCTCTGCCGGCGAACTGCAGAAGGGAAA
CGAACTGGCCCTGCCCTCCAAATATGTGAACTTCCTGTACCTGGCCAGCCACTATGAGAAGCTGAAGGGC
TCCCCCGAGGATAATGAGCAGAAACAGCTGTTTGTGGAACAGCACAAGCACTACCTGGACGAGATCATCG
AGCAGATCAGCGAGTTCTCCAAGAGAGTGATCCTGGCCGACGCTAATCTGGACAAAGTGCTGTCCGCCTA
CAACAAGCACCGGGATAAGCCCATCAGAGAGCAGGCCGAGAATATCATCCACCTGTTTACCCTGACCAAT
CTGGGAGCCCCTGCCGCCTTCAAGTACTTTGACACCACCATCGACCGGAAGAGGTACACCAGCACCAAAG
AGGTGCTGGACGCCACCCTGATCCACCAGAGCATCACCGGCCTGTACGAGACACGGATCGACCTGTCTCA
GCTGGGAGGCGACAAGCGACCTGCCGCCACAAAGAAGGCTGGACAGGCTAAGAAGAAGAAAGATTACAAA
GACGATGACGATAAGGGATCCGGCGCAACAAACTTCTCTCTGCTGAAACAAGCCGGAGATGTCGAAGAGA
ATCCTGGACCGATGACCGAGTACAAGCCCACGGTGCGCCTCGCCACCCGCGACGACGTCCCCAGGGCCGT
ACGCACCCTCGCCGCCGCGTTCGCCGACTACCCCGCCACGCGCCACACCGTCGATCCGGACCGCCACATC
GAGCGGGTCACCGAGCTGCAAGAACTCTTCCTCACGCGCGTCGGGCTCGACATCGGCAAGGTGTGGGTCG
CGGACGACGGCGCCGCCGTGGCGGTCTGGACCACGCCGGAGAGCGTCGAAGCGGGGGCGGTGTTCGCCGA
GATCGGCCCGCGCATGGCCGAGTTGAGCGGTTCCCGGCTGGCCGCGCAGCAACAGATGGAAGGCCTCCTG
GCGCCGCACCGGCCCAAGGAGCCCGCGTGGTTCCTGGCCACCGTCGGAGTCTCGCCCGACCACCAGGGCA
AGGGTCTGGGCAGCGCCGTCGTGCTCCCCGGAGTGGAGGCGGCCGAGCGCGCCGGGGTGCCCGCCTTCCT
GGAGACCTCCGCGCCCCGCAACCTCCCCTTCTACGAGCGGCTCGGCTTCACCGTCACCGCCGACGTCGAG
GTGCCCGAAGGACCGCGCACCTGGTGCATGACCCGCAAGCCCGGTGCCTGAACGCGTTAAGTCGACAATC
AACCTCTGGATTACAAAATTTGTGAAAGATTGACTGGTATTCTTAACTATGTTGCTCCTTTTACGCTATG
TGGATACGCTGCTTTAATGCCTTTGTATCATGCTATTGCTTCCCGTATGGCTTTCATTTTCTCCTCCTTG
TATAAATCCTGGTTGCTGTCTCTTTATGAGGAGTYGTGGCCCGTTGTCAGGCAACGTGGCGTGGTGTGCA
CTGTGTTTGCTGACGCAACCCCCACTGGTTGGGGCATTGCCACCACCTGTCAGCTCCTTTCCGGGACTTT
CGCTTTCCCCCTCCCTATTGCCACGGCGGAACTCATCGCCGCCTGCCTTGCCCGCTGCTGGACAGGGGCT
CGGCTGTTGGGCACTGACAATTCCGTGGTGTTGTCGGGGAAATCATCGTCCTTTCCTTGGCTGCTCGCCT
GTGTTGCCACCTGGATTCTGCGCGGGACGTCCTTCTGCTACGTCCCTTCGGCCCTCAATCCAGCGGACCT
TCCTTCCCGCGGCCTGCTGCCGGCTCTGCGGCCTCTTCCGCGTCTTCGCCTTCGCCCTCAGACGAGTCGG
ATCTCCCTTTGGGCCGCCTCCCCGCGTCGACTTTAAGACCAATGACTTACAAGGCAGCTGTAGATCTTAG
CCACTTTTTAAAAGAAAAGGGGGGACTGGAAGGGCTAATTCACTCCCAACGAAGACAAGATTTCACCATT
ATCGTTTCAGACCCACCTCCCAACCCCGAGGGGACCCAGAGAGGGCCTATTTCCCATGATTCCTTCATAT
TTGCATATACGATACAAGGCTGTTAGAGAGATAATTAGAATTAATTTGACTGTAAACACAAAGATATTAG
TACAAAATACGTGACGTAGAAAGTAATAATTTCTTGGGTAGTTTGCAGTTTTAAAATTATGTTTTAAAAT
GGACTATCATATGCTTACCGTAACTTGAAAGTATTTCGATTTCTTGGCTTTATATATCTTGTGGAAAGGA
CGAAACACCGAGGGTACCACACATCAGGTGGTTTTAGAGCTAGAAATAGCAAGTTAAAATAAGGCTAGTC
CGTTATCAACTTGAAAAAGTGGCACCGAGTCGGTGCTTTTTTAAGCTTGGCGTAACTAGATCTTGAGACA
CTGCTTTTTGCTTGTACTGGGTCTCTCTGGTTAGACCAGATCTGAGCCTGGGAGCTCTCTGGCTAACTAG
GGAACCCACTGCTTAAGCCTCAATAAAGCTTGCCTTGAGTGCTTCAAGTAGTGTGTGCCCGTCTGTTGTG
TGACTCTGGTAACTAGAGATCCCTCAGACCCTTTTAGTCAGTGTGGAAAATCTCTAGCAGTACGTATAGT
AGTTCATGTCATCTTATTATTCAGTATTTATAACTTGCAAAGAAATGAATATCAGAGAGTGAGAGGAACT
TGTTTATTGCAGCTTATAATGGTTACAAATAAAGCAATAGCATCACAAATTTCACAAATAAAGCATTTTT
TTCACTGCATTCTAGTTGTGGTTTGTCCAAACTCATCAATGTATCTTATCATGTCTGGCTCTAGCTATCC
CGCCCCTAACTCCGCCCATCCCGCCCCTAACTCCGCCCAGTTCCGCCCATTCTCCGCCCCATGGCTGACT
AATTTTTTTTATTTATGCAGAGGCCGAGGCCGCCTCGGCCTCTGAGCTATTCCAGAAGTAGTGAGGAGGC
TTTTTTGGAGGCCTAGGGACGTACCCAATTCGCCCTATAGTGAGTCGTATTACGCGCGCTCACTGGCCGT
CGTTTTACAACGTCGTGACTGGGAAAACCCTGGCGTTACCCAACTTAATCGCCTTGCAGCACATCCCCCT
TTCGCCAGCTGGCGTAATAGCGAAGAGGCCCGCACCGATCGCCCTTCCCAACAGTTGCGCAGCCTGAATG
GCGAATGGG
[124 nt withheld, positions 9110-9233]
C
[91 nt withheld, positions 9235-9325]
A
[49 nt withheld, positions 9327-9375]
CCTTTGACGTTGGAGTCCACGTTCTTT
[37 nt withheld, positions 9403-9439]
ACCCTATCTCGGTCTATTCTTTTGATTTATAAGGGATTTTGCCGATTTCGGCCTATTGGTTAAAAAATGA
GCTGATTTAACAAAAATTTAACGCGAATTTTAACAAAATATTAACGCTTACAATTTAGGTGGCACTTTTC
GGGGAAATGTGCGCGGAACCCCTATTTGTTTATTTTTCTAAATACATTCAAATATGTATCCGCTCATGAG
ACAATAACCCTGATAAATGCTTCAATAATATTGAAAAAGGAAGAGTATGAGTATTCAACATTTCCGTGTC
GCCCTTATTCCCTTTTTTGCGGCATTTTGCCTTCCTGTTTTTGCTCACCCAGAAACGCTGGTGAAAGTAA
AAGATGCTGAAGATCAGTTGGGTGCACGAGTGGGTTACATCGAACTGGATCTCAACAGCGGTAAGATCCT
TGAGAGTTTTCGCCCCGAAGAACGTTTTCCAATGATGAGCACTTTTAAAGTTCTGCTATGTGGCGCGGTA
TTATCCCGTATTGACGCCGGGCAAGAGCAACTCGGTCGCCGCATACACTATTCTCAGAATGACTTGGTTG
AGTACTCACCAGTCACAGAAAAGCATCTTACGGATGGCATGACAGTAAGAGAATTATGCAGTGCTGCCAT
AACCATGAGTGATAACACTGCGGCCAACTTACTTCTGACAACGATCGGAGGACCGAAGGAGCTAACCGCT
TTTTTGCACAACATGGGGGATCATGTAACTCGCCTTGATCGTTGGGAACCGGAGCTGAATGAAGCCATAC
CAAACGACGAGCGTGACACCACGATGCCTGTAGCAATGGCAACAACGTTGCGCAAACTATTAACTGGCGA
ACTACTTACTCTAGCTTCCCGGCAACAATTAATAGACTGGATGGAGGCGGATAAAGTTGCAGGACCACTT
CTGCGCTCGGCCCTTCCGGCTGGCTGGTTTATTGCTGATAAATCTGGAGCCGGTGAGCGTGGGTCTCGCG
GTATCATTGCAGCACTGGGGCCAGATGGTAAGCCCTCCCGTATCGTAGTTATCTACACGACGGGGAGTCA
GGCAACTATGGATGAACGAAATAGACAGATCGCTGAGATAGGTGCCTCACTGATTAAGCATTGGTAACTG
TCAGACCAAGTTTACTCATATATACTTTAGATTGATTTAAAACTTCATTTTTAATTTAAAAGGATCTAGG
TGAAGATCCTTTTTGATAATCTCATGACCAAAATCCCTTAACGTGAGTTTTCGTTCCACTGAGCGTCAGA
CCCCGTAGAAAAGATCAAAGGATCTTCTTGAGATCCTTTTTTTCTGCGCGTAATCTGCTGCTTGCAAACA
AAAAAACCACCGCTACCAGCGGTGGTTTGTTTGCCGGATCAAGAGCTACCAACTCTTTTTCCGAAGGTAA
CTGGCTTCAGCAGAGCGCAGATACCAAATACTGTTCTTCTAGTGTAGCCGTAGTTAGGCCACCACTTCAA
GAACTCTGTAGCACCGCCTACATACCTCGCTCTGCTAATCCTGTTACCAGTGGCTGCTGCCAGTGGCGAT
AAGTCGTGTCTTACCGGGTTGGACTCAAGACGATAGTTACCGGATAAGGCGCAGCGGTCGGGCTGAACGG
GGGGTTCGTGCACACAGCCCAGCTTGGAGCGAACGACCTACACCGAACTGAGATACCTACAGCGTGAGCT
ATGAGAAAGCGCCACGCTTCCCGAAGGGAGAAAGGCGGACAGGTATCCGGTAAGCGGCAGGGTCGGAACA
GGAGAGCGCACGAGGGAGCTTCCAGGGGGAAACGCCTGGTATCTTTATAGTCCTGTCGGGTTTCGCCACC
TCTGACTTGAGCGTCGATTTTTGTGATGCTCGTCAGGGGGGCGGAGCCTATGGAAAAACGCCAGCAACGC
GGCCTTTTTACGGTTCCTGGCCTTTTGCTGGCCTTTTGCTCACATGTTCTTTCCTGCGTTATCCCCTGAT
TCTGTGGATAACCGTATTACCGCCTTTGAGTGAGCTGATACCGCTCGCCGCAGCCGAACGACCGAGCGCA
GCGAGTCAGTGAGCGAGGAAGCGGAAGAGCGCCCAATACGCAAACCGCCTCTCCCCGCGCGTTGGCCGAT
TCATTAATGCAGCTGGCACGACAGGTTTCCCGACTGGAAAGCGGGCAGTGAGCGCAACGCAATTAATGTG
AGTTAGCTCACTCATTAGGCACCCCAGGCTTTACACTTTATGCTTCCGGCTCGTATGTTGTGTGGAATTG
TGAGCGGATAAC
